>Addgene plasmid #162426 | Lyn-YFP-FRB2C | addgene full sequence | sequence record 319788 | Addgene NGS Result
TAGTTATTAATAGTAATCAATTACGGGGTCATTAGTTCATAGCCCATATATGGAGTTCCGCGTTACATAA
CTTACGGTAAATGGCCCGCCTGGCTGACCGCCCAACGACCCCCGCCCATTGACGTCAATAATGACGTATG
TTCCCATAGTAACGCCAATAGGGACTTTCCATTGACGTCAATGGGTGGAGTATTTACGGTAAACTGCCCA
CTTGGCAGTACATCAAGTGTATCATATGCCAAGTACGCCCCCTATTGACGTCAATGACGGTAAATGGCCC
GCCTGGCATTATGCCCAGTACATGACCTTATGGGACTTTCCTACTTGGCAGTACATCTACGTATTAGTCA
TCGCTATTACCATGGTGATGCGGTTTTGGCAGTACATCAATGGGCGTGGATAGCGGTTTGACTCACGGGG
ATTTCCAAGTCTCCACCCCATTGACGTCAATGGGAGTTTGTTTTGGCACCAAAATCAACGGGACTTTCCA
AAATGTCGTAACAACTCCGCCCCATTGACGCAAATGGGCGGTAGGCGTGTACGGTGGGAGGTCTATATAA
GCAGAGCTGGTTTAGTGAACCGTCAGATCCGCTAGCGCCACCATGGGATGTATAAAATCAAAAGGGAAAG
ACAGCGCGGATAGTGCTGGTGGTTTACCGGTCGCCACCATGGTGAGCAAGGGCGAGGAGCTGTTCACCGG
GGTGGTGCCCATCCTGGTCGAGCTGGACGGCGACGTAAACGGCCACAAGTTCAGCGTGTCCGGCGAGGGC
GAGGGCGATGCCACCTACGGCAAGCTGACCCTGAAGTTCATCTGCACCACCGGCAAGCTGCCCGTGCCCT
GGCCCACCCTCGTGACCACCTTCGGCTACGGCCTGCAGTGCTTCGCCCGCTACCCCGACCACATGAAGCA
GCACGACTTCTTCAAGTCCGCCATGCCCGAAGGCTACGTCCAGGAGCGCACCATCTTCTTCAAGGACGAC
GGCAACTACAAGACCCGCGCCGAGGTGAAGTTCGAGGGCGACACCCTGGTGAACCGCATCGAGCTGAAGG
GCATCGACTTCAAGGAGGACGGCAACATCCTGGGGCACAAGCTGGAGTACAACTACAACAGCCACAACGT
CTATATCATGGCCGACAAGCAGAAGAACGGCATCAAGGTGAACTTCAAGATCCGCCACAACATCGAGGAC
GGCAGCGTGCAGCTCGCCGACCACTACCAGCAGAACACCCCCATCGGCGACGGCCCCGTGCTGCTGCCCG
ACAACCACTACCTGAGCTACCAGTCCGCCCTGAGCAAAGACCCCAACGAGAAGCGCGATCACATGGTCCT
GCTGGAGTTCGTGACCGCCGCCGGGATCACTCTCGGCATGGACGAGCTGTACAAGTCCGGACTCAGATCT
CGAGCTCAAGCTTCGAATTCTGCAGTCGACAGTGCTGGTGGTAGTGCTGGTGGTAGTGCTGGTGGTAGTG
CTGGTGGTAGTGCTGGTGGTGGTACCAATGTCAAGGACCTCCTCCAAGCCTGGGACCTCTATTATCATGT
GTTCCGACGAATCTCAAAGTAGGGATCCACCGGATCTAGATAACTGATCATAATCAGCCATACCACATTT
GTAGAGGTTTTACTTGCTTTAAAAAACCTCCCACACCTCCCCCTGAACCTGAAACATAAAATGAATGCAA
TTGTTGTTGTTAACTTGTTTATTGCAGCTTATAATGGTTACAAATAAAGCAATAGCATCACAAATTTCAC
AAATAAAGCATTTTTTTCACTGCATTCTAGTTGTGGTTTGTCCAAACTCATCAATGTATCTTAAGGCGTA
AATTGTAAGCGTTAATATTTTGTTAAAATTCGCGTTAAATTTTTGTTAAATCAGCTCATTTTTTAACCAA
TAGGCCGAAATCGGCAAAATCCCTTATAAATCAAAAGAATAGACCGAGATAGGGT
[37 nt withheld, positions 1946-1982]
AAAGAACGTGGACTCCAACGTCAAAGG
[49 nt withheld, positions 2010-2058]
T
[91 nt withheld, positions 2060-2150]
G
[124 nt withheld, positions 2152-2275]
CAGGTGGCACTTTTCGGGGAAATGTGCGCGGAACCCCTATTTGTTTATTTTTCTAAATACATTCAAATAT
GTATCCGCTCATGAGACAATAACCCTGATAAATGCTTCAATAATATTGAAAAAGGAAGAGTCCTGAGGCG
GAAAGAACCAGCTGTGGAATGTGTGTCAGTTAGGGTGTGGAAAGTCCCCAGGCTCCCCAGCAGGCAGAAG
TATGCAAAGCATGCATCTCAATTAGTCAGCAACCAGGTGTGGAAAGTCCCCAGGCTCCCCAGCAGGCAGA
AGTATGCAAAGCATGCATCTCAATTAGTCAGCAACCATAGTCCCGCCCCTAACTCCGCCCATCCCGCCCC
TAACTCCGCCCAGTTCCGCCCATTCTCCGCCCCATGGCTGACTAATTTTTTTTATTTATGCAGAGGCCGA
GGCCGCCTCGGCCTCTGAGCTATTCCAGAAGTAGTGAGGAGGCTTTTTTGGAGGCCTAGGCTTTTGCAAA
GATCGATCAAGAGACAGGATGAGGATCGTTTCGCATGATTGAACAAGATGGATTGCACGCAGGTTCTCCG
GCCGCTTGGGTGGAGAGGCTATTCGGCTATGACTGGGCACAACAGACAATCGGCTGCTCTGATGCCGCCG
TGTTCCGGCTGTCAGCGCAGGGGCGCCCGGTTCTTTTTGTCAAGACCGACCTGTCCGGTGCCCTGAATGA
ACTGCAAGACGAGGCAGCGCGGCTATCGTGGCTGGCCACGACGGGCGTTCCTTGCGCAGCTGTGCTCGAC
GTTGTCACTGAAGCGGGAAGGGACTGGCTGCTATTGGGCGAAGTGCCGGGGCAGGATCTCCTGTCATCTC
ACCTTGCTCCTGCCGAGAAAGTATCCATCATGGCTGATGCAATGCGGCGGCTGCATACGCTTGATCCGGC
TACCTGCCCATTCGACCACCAAGCGAAACATCGCATCGAGCGAGCACGTACTCGGATGGAAGCCGGTCTT
GTCGATCAGGATGATCTGGACGAAGAGCATCAGGGGCTCGCGCCAGCCGAACTGTTCGCCAGGCTCAAGG
CGAGCATGCCCGACGGCGAGGATCTCGTCGTGACCCATGGCGATGCCTGCTTGCCGAATATCATGGTGGA
AAATGGCCGCTTTTCTGGATTCATCGACTGTGGCCGGCTGGGTGTGGCGGACCGCTATCAGGACATAGCG
TTGGCTACCCGTGATATTGCTGAAGAGCTTGGCGGCGAATGGGCTGACCGCTTCCTCGTGCTTTACGGTA
TCGCCGCTCCCGATTCGCAGCGCATCGCCTTCTATCGCCTTCTTGACGAGTTCTTCTGAGCGGGACTCTG
GGGTTCGAAATGACCGACCAAGCGACGCCCAACCTGCCATCACGAGATTTCGATTCCACCGCCGCCTTCT
ATGAAAGGTTGGGCTTCGGAATCGTTTTCCGGGACGCCGGCTGGATGATCCTCCAGCGCGGGGATCTCAT
GCTGGAGTTCTTCGCCCACCCTAGGGGGAGGCTAACTGAAACACGGAAGGAGACAATACCGGAAGGAACC
CGCGCTATGACGGCAATAAAAAGACAGAATAAAACGCACGGTGTTGGGTCGTTTGTTCATAAACGCGGGG
TTCGGTCCCAGGGCTGGCACTCTGTCGATACCCCACCGAGACCCCATTGGGGCCAATACGCCCGCGTTTC
TTCCTTTTCCCCACCCCACCCCCCAAGTTCGGGTGAAGGCCCAGGGCTCGCAGCCAACGTCGGGGCGGCA
GGCCCTGCCATAGCCTCAGGTTACTCATATATACTTTAGATTGATTTAAAACTTCATTTTTAATTTAAAA
GGATCTAGGTGAAGATCCTTTTTGATAATCTCATGACCAAAATCCCTTAACGTGAGTTTTCGTTCCACTG
AGCGTCAGACCCCGTAGAAAAGATCAAAGGATCTTCTTGAGATCCTTTTTTTCTGCGCGTAATCTGCTGC
TTGCAAACAAAAAAACCACCGCTACCAGCGGTGGTTTGTTTGCCGGATCAAGAGCTACCAACTCTTTTTC
CGAAGGTAACTGGCTTCAGCAGAGCGCAGATACCAAATACTGTTCTTCTAGTGTAGCCGTAGTTAGGCCA
CCACTTCAAGAACTCTGTAGCACCGCCTACATACCTCGCTCTGCTAATCCTGTTACCAGTGGCTGCTGCC
AGTGGCGATAAGTCGTGTCTTACCGGGTTGGACTCAAGACGATAGTTACCGGATAAGGCGCAGCGGTCGG
GCTGAACGGGGGGTTCGTGCACACAGCCCAGCTTGGAGCGAACGACCTACACCGAACTGAGATACCTACA
GCGTGAGCTATGAGAAAGCGCCACGCTTCCCGAAGGGAGAAAGGCGGACAGGTATCCGGTAAGCGGCAGG
GTCGGAACAGGAGAGCGCACGAGGGAGCTTCCAGGGGGAAACGCCTGGTATCTTTATAGTCCTGTCGGGT
TTCGCCACCTCTGACTTGAGCGTCGATTTTTGTGATGCTCGTCAGGGGGGCGGAGCCTATGGAAAAACGC
CAGCAACGCGGCCTTTTTACGGTTCCTGGCCTTTTGCTGGCCTTTTGCTCACATGTTCTTTCCTGCGTTA
TCCCCTGATTCTGTGGATAACCGTATTACCGCCATGCAT
Features (pLannotate 1.2.2; 15 found; start..end, strand, type, name):
     61..364     +  enhancer       CMV enhancer: human cytomegalovirus immediate early enhancer
    365..568     +  promoter       CMV promoter: human cytomegalovirus (CMV) immediate early promoter
    669..1385    +  CDS            EYFP: EYFP is a basic (constitutively fluorescent) green/yellow fluorescent protein published in 1996, derived from Aequorea victoria. It is reported to be a very rapidly-maturing weak dimer with high acid sensitivity.
   1386..1430    +  misc_feature   MCS (fragment): multiple cloning site
   1497..1559    +  CDS            FRB* (fragment): T2098L mutant of FKBP-rapamycin binding domain of human FRAP binds synthetic ligands such as AP21967
   1585..1669    +  CDS            large T antigen (fragment): large T antigen from SV40 (simian virus 40)
   1692..1813    +  polyA_signal   SV40 poly(A) signal: SV40 polyadenylation signal
   1847..2275    -  rep_origin     f1 ori (sequence partly withheld): f1 bacteriophage origin of replication; arrow indicates direction of (+) strand synthesis
   2302..2406    +  promoter       AmpR promoter: bla
   2408..2765    +  promoter       SV40 promoter: SV40 enhancer and early promoter
   2800..3594    +  CDS            NeoR/KanR: aminoglycoside phosphotransferase from Tn5; aph(3')-II (or nptII); confers resistance to neomycin, kanamycin, and G418 (Geneticin®)
   3615..3767    +  CDS            ble (fragment): BLE_KLEPN - Experimental evidence at protein level: Swiss-Prot protein existence level 1. Binding protein with a strong affinity to the bleomycin family of antibiotics. Binds to CL990; an antimitotic-antibiotic compound. From Klebsiella pneumoniae.
   3826..3873    +  polyA_signal   HSV TK poly(A) signal: herpes simplex virus thymidine kinase polyadenylation signal (Cole and Stacy, 1985)
   3964..3980    -  polyA_signal   bGH poly(A) signal (fragment): bovine growth hormone polyadenylation signal
   4202..4790    +  rep_origin     ori: high-copy-number ColE1/pMB1/pBR322/pUC origin of replication
