[The description below was written by a language model from this plasmid's Addgene catalogue record and pLannotate feature annotations shown in this document.]
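Description:
Lyn-YFP-FRB2C is a mammalian expression plasmid built on a Clontech C1-type backbone, made as one component of a chemically induced trimerization (CIT) system. It is maintained in E. coli at high copy through a ColE1/pUC-type origin and selected with kanamycin. The NeoR/KanR gene (Tn5 aminoglycoside phosphotransferase) is preceded by both a bacterial bla-type promoter and the SV40 enhancer/early promoter and is followed by the HSV TK polyadenylation signal, so the same marker can confer G418 resistance in mammalian cells. An f1 origin is also present. The short ble, bGH poly(A) and large T antigen fragments in the annotation appear to be backbone remnants rather than functional parts.

The payload is a synthetic fusion protein expressed from the human CMV immediate-early enhancer and promoter and terminated by the SV40 poly(A) signal. The annotated coding region contains EYFP, a fragment of the multiple cloning site, and a short segment matching the FKBP-rapamycin binding (FRB) domain. This fits the "FRB2C" name, which suggests a C-terminal piece of a split FRB rather than the whole domain, inserted between the KpnI and SalI sites. The name also indicates a Lyn-derived sequence at the N-terminus, upstream of EYFP. Such Lyn motifs are commonly used as lipidation signals that anchor a protein to the plasma membrane, but this element is not annotated in the feature table.

The record's only stated purpose is use in the CIT system. It does not specify the partner constructs or the inducing ligand. In such a system, a membrane-anchored fluorescent FRB fragment would plausibly act as one of three parts brought together by a small-molecule dimerizer.
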