Addgene plasmid #162426: Lyn-YFP-FRB2C
Purpose: for use in CIT (chemically induced trimerization) system
Depositing lab: Takanari Inoue. Depositing organization: Johns Hopkins University and School of Medicine. Publication: Rational design and implementation of a chemically inducible heterotrimerization system. Wu HD, Kikuchi M, Dagliyan O, Aragaki AK, Nakamura H, Dokholyan NV, Umehara T, Inoue T. Nat Methods. 2020 Sep;17(9):928-936. doi: 10.1038/s41592-020-0913-x. Epub 2020 Aug 3. PubMed 32747768.
Backbone
  Vector backbone: C1
  Backbone manufacturer: Clontech
  Vector type: Mammalian Expression
Growth in bacteria
  Bacterial resistance: Kanamycin, 50 μg/mL
  Growth temperature: 37°C
  Growth strain: DH5alpha
  Copy number: High Copy
Gene/Insert
  Gene/Insert name: Lyn-YFP-FRB2C
  Species: Synthetic
  Promoter: CMV
  Cloning method: Restriction Enzyme; 5′ cloning site KpnI (not destroyed); 3′ cloning site SalI (not destroyed)
  Sequencing primers: 5′ CATGGTCCTGCTGGAGTTCGTG; 3′ GAAATTTGTGATGCTATTGC
Terms and licenses: Academic/Nonprofit Terms; Industry Terms: Not Available to Industry
How to cite: Lyn-YFP-FRB2C was a gift from Takanari Inoue (Addgene plasmid # 162426 ; http://n2t.net/addgene:162426 ; RRID:Addgene_162426)
