>Addgene plasmid #162426 | Lyn-YFP-FRB2C | depositor partial sequence | sequence record 314988 | full coding sequence
GCCACCATGGGATGTATAAAATCAAAAGGGAAAGACAGCGCGGATAGTGCTGGTGGTTTACCGGTCGCCA
CCATGGTGAGCAAGGGCGAGGAGCTGTTCACCGGGGTGGTGCCCATCCTGGTCGAGCTGGACGGCGACGT
AAACGGCCACAAGTTCAGCGTGTCCGGCGAGGGCGAGGGCGATGCCACCTACGGCAAGCTGACCCTGAAG
TTCATCTGCACCACCGGCAAGCTGCCCGTGCCCTGGCCCACCCTCGTGACCACCTTCGGCTACGGCCTGC
AGTGCTTCGCCCGCTACCCCGACCACATGAAGCAGCACGACTTCTTCAAGTCCGCCATGCCCGAAGGCTA
CGTCCAGGAGCGCACCATCTTCTTCAAGGACGACGGCAACTACAAGACCCGCGCCGAGGTGAAGTTCGAG
GGCGACACCCTGGTGAACCGCATCGAGCTGAAGGGCATCGACTTCAAGGAGGACGGCAACATCCTGGGGC
ACAAGCTGGAGTACAACTACAACAGCCACAACGTCTATATCATGGCCGACAAGCAGAAGAACGGCATCAA
GGTGAACTTCAAGATCCGCCACAACATCGAGGACGGCAGCGTGCAGCTCGCCGACCACTACCAGCAGAAC
ACCCCCATCGGCGACGGCCCCGTGCTGCTGCCCGACAACCACTACCTGAGCTACCAGTCCGCCCTGAGCA
AAGACCCCAACGAGAAGCGCGATCACATGGTCCTGCTGGAGTTCGTGACCGCCGCCGGGATCACTCTCGG
CATGGACGAGCTGTACAAGTCCGGACTCAGATCTCGAGCTCAAGCTTCGAATTCTGCAGTCGACAGTGCT
GGTGGTAGTGCTGGTGGTAGTGCTGGTGGTAGTGCTGGTGGTAGTGCTGGTGGTGGTACCAATGTCAAGG
ACCTCCTCCAAGCCTGGGACCTCTATTATCATGTGTTCCGACGAATCTCAAAGTAG
